Addgene plasmid #147753: pT7-EGFP-C1-HsNot1iso1-shRNAres_V
Purpose: Mammalian Expression of HsNot1iso1-shRNAres
Depositing lab: Elisa Izaurralde. Depositing organization: Max Planck Institute for Developmental Biology.
Backbone
  Vector backbone: Unknown
  Vector type: Mammalian Expression
Growth in bacteria
  Bacterial resistance: Kanamycin, 50 μg/mL
  Growth temperature: 37°C
  Growth strain: DH5alpha
  Copy number: High Copy
Gene/Insert
  Gene/Insert name: HsNot1iso1-shRNAres
  Species: H. sapiens (human)
  Mutation: 1 silent mutation compared to the sequence of isoform 1 given by NCBI: NM_016284.4
  Entrez Gene: CNOT1 (a.k.a. AD-005, CDC39, HPE12, NOT1, NOT1H, VIBOS)
  Cloning method: Unknown
Terms and licenses: Academic/Nonprofit Terms; Industry Terms: Not Available to Industry
Depositor comments: Plasmids from this collection were made available to the research community and donated after the lab closed. Please note that the sequence provided by the depositing laboratory may be theoretical/predicted or based on Sanger sequencing results. There may be discrepancies between sequencing results obtained by Addgene and the depositor sequence. If an Addgene verified sequence is not available, please contact before placing your order to request that our lab fully sequence the plasmid.
How to cite: pT7-EGFP-C1-HsNot1iso1-shRNAres_V was a gift from Elisa Izaurralde (Addgene plasmid # 147753 ; http://n2t.net/addgene:147753 ; RRID:Addgene_147753)
