[The description below was written by a language model from this plasmid's Addgene catalogue record and pLannotate feature annotations shown in this document.]
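Description:
pT7-EGFP-C1-HsNot1iso1-shRNAres_V is an 11,886 nt mammalian expression plasmid encoding human CNOT1 (isoform 1) fused to the C-terminus of EGFP. The catalogue lists the backbone as unknown, but the name and feature layout are consistent with an EGFP-C1-type vector to which a T7 promoter has been added. Propagation in bacteria relies on a high-copy ColE1/pUC origin, and an f1 origin is also present. A single NeoR/KanR (aminoglycoside phosphotransferase) gene sits behind tandem bacterial (AmpR-type) and SV40 early promoters and ends in an HSV TK polyadenylation signal. It therefore gives kanamycin resistance in E. coli and could support G418 selection in mammalian cells.

The expression cassette is driven by the CMV immediate early enhancer and promoter. The T7 promoter lies just downstream of it and ahead of the coding region, which would in principle also allow transcription by T7 RNA polymerase. EGFP is followed by a short multiple-cloning-site remnant and then the roughly 7.1 kb CNOT1 open reading frame, with an SV40 poly(A) signal terminating the transcript. The short annotated fragments (HIV-1 LTR, SV40 large T antigen, ble) are most likely partial sequence matches within the backbone rather than functional elements.

CNOT1 is the scaffold subunit of the CCR4-NOT deadenylase complex, which acts in mRNA decay, miRNA-mediated repression and translational repression. The "shRNAres" designation indicates an shRNA-resistant version, which suggests use in complementation experiments where endogenous CNOT1 is knocked down and replaced by the GFP-tagged protein. The record does not describe the resistance-conferring changes, noting only one silent mutation relative to the reference isoform 1 sequence. The deposited sequence may be theoretical or Sanger-based.
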