Features (pLannotate 1.2.2; 17 found; start..end, strand, type, name):
     61..364     +  enhancer       CMV enhancer: human cytomegalovirus immediate early enhancer
    365..568     +  promoter       CMV promoter: human cytomegalovirus (CMV) immediate early promoter
    564..597     +  LTR            5' LTR (truncated) (fragment): truncated 5' long terminal repeat (LTR) from HIV-1
    613..631     +  promoter       T7 promoter: promoter for bacteriophage T7 RNA polymerase
    665..1381    +  CDS            EGFP: EGFP is a basic (constitutively fluorescent) green fluorescent protein published in 1996, derived from Aequorea victoria. It is reported to be a rapidly-maturing weak dimer with moderate acid sensitivity.
   1382..1402    +  misc_feature   MCS (fragment): multiple cloning site
   1403..8530    +  CDS            CNOT1: CNOT1_HUMAN - Also known as CDC39, KIAA1007, NOT1. Experimental evidence at protein level: Swiss-Prot protein existence level 1. Scaffolding component of the CCR4-NOT complex which is one of the major cellular mRNA deadenylases and is linked to various cellular processes including bulk mRNA degradation, miRNA-mediated repression, translational repression during translational initiation and general transcription regulation. Additional complex functions may be a consequence of its influence on mRNA expression. Its scaffolding function implies its interaction with the catalytic complex module and
   8534..8555    +  misc_feature   MCS (fragment): multiple cloning site
   8567..8651    +  CDS            large T antigen (fragment): large T antigen from SV40 (simian virus 40)
   8674..8795    +  polyA_signal   SV40 poly(A) signal: SV40 polyadenylation signal
   8829..9257    -  rep_origin     f1 ori (sequence partly withheld): f1 bacteriophage origin of replication; arrow indicates direction of (+) strand synthesis
   9284..9388    +  promoter       AmpR promoter: bla
   9390..9747    +  promoter       SV40 promoter: SV40 enhancer and early promoter
   9782..10576   +  CDS            NeoR/KanR: aminoglycoside phosphotransferase from Tn5; aph(3')-II (or nptII); confers resistance to neomycin, kanamycin, and G418 (Geneticin®)
  10597..10749   +  CDS            ble (fragment): BLE_KLEPN - Experimental evidence at protein level: Swiss-Prot protein existence level 1. Binding protein with a strong affinity to the bleomycin family of antibiotics. Binds to CL990; an antimitotic-antibiotic compound. From Klebsiella pneumoniae.
  10808..10855   +  polyA_signal   HSV TK poly(A) signal: herpes simplex virus thymidine kinase polyadenylation signal (Cole and Stacy, 1985)
  11184..11772   +  rep_origin     ori: high-copy-number ColE1/pMB1/pBR322/pUC origin of replication
>Addgene plasmid #147753 | pT7-EGFP-C1-HsNot1iso1-shRNAres_V | depositor full sequence | sequence record 290200 | Full Sequence
TAGTTATTAATAGTAATCAATTACGGGGTCATTAGTTCATAGCCCATATATGGAGTTCCGCGTTACATAA
CTTACGGTAAATGGCCCGCCTGGCTGACCGCCCAACGACCCCCGCCCATTGACGTCAATAATGACGTATG
TTCCCATAGTAACGCCAATAGGGACTTTCCATTGACGTCAATGGGTGGAGTATTTACGGTAAACTGCCCA
CTTGGCAGTACATCAAGTGTATCATATGCCAAGTACGCCCCCTATTGACGTCAATGACGGTAAATGGCCC
GCCTGGCATTATGCCCAGTACATGACCTTATGGGACTTTCCTACTTGGCAGTACATCTACGTATTAGTCA
TCGCTATTACCATGGTGATGCGGTTTTGGCAGTACATCAATGGGCGTGGATAGCGGTTTGACTCACGGGG
ATTTCCAAGTCTCCACCCCATTGACGTCAATGGGAGTTTGTTTTGGCACCAAAATCAACGGGACTTTCCA
AAATGTCGTAACAACTCCGCCCCATTGACGCAAATGGGCGGTAGGCGTGTACGGTGGGAGGTCTATATAA
GCAGAGCTCTCTGGCTAACTAGAGAACCCACTGCTTACTGGCTTATCGAAATTAATACGACTCACTATAG
GGAGACCCAAGCTCTAGCGCTACCGGTCGCCACCATGGTGAGCAAGGGCGAGGAGCTGTTCACCGGGGTG
GTGCCCATCCTGGTCGAGCTGGACGGCGACGTAAACGGCCACAAGTTCAGCGTGTCCGGCGAGGGCGAGG
GCGATGCCACCTACGGCAAGCTGACCCTGAAGTTCATCTGCACCACCGGCAAGCTGCCCGTGCCCTGGCC
CACCCTCGTGACCACCCTGACCTACGGCGTGCAGTGCTTCAGCCGCTACCCCGACCACATGAAGCAGCAC
GACTTCTTCAAGTCCGCCATGCCCGAAGGCTACGTCCAGGAGCGCACCATCTTCTTCAAGGACGACGGCA
ACTACAAGACCCGCGCCGAGGTGAAGTTCGAGGGCGACACCCTGGTGAACCGCATCGAGCTGAAGGGCAT
CGACTTCAAGGAGGACGGCAACATCCTGGGGCACAAGCTGGAGTACAACTACAACAGCCACAACGTCTAT
ATCATGGCCGACAAGCAGAAGAACGGCATCAAGGTGAACTTCAAGATCCGCCACAACATCGAGGACGGCA
GCGTGCAGCTCGCCGACCACTACCAGCAGAACACCCCCATCGGCGACGGCCCCGTGCTGCTGCCCGACAA
CCACTACCTGAGCACCCAGTCCGCCCTGAGCAAAGACCCCAACGAGAAGCGCGATCACATGGTCCTGCTG
GAGTTCGTGACCGCCGCCGGGATCACTCTCGGCATGGACGAGCTGTACAAGTCCGGACTCAGATCTCGAG
CTATGAATCTTGACTCGCTCTCGCTGGCCTTGTCTCAAATCAGCTACCTGGTGGACAATTTAACCAAGAA
AAATTACCGAGCCAGCCAGCAGGAAATACAGCATATTGTGAATCGGCACGGTCCTGAGGCAGACAGGCAT
TTATTACGCTGCCTATTTTCGCATGTGGATTTCAGTGGCGATGGTAAAAGCAGTGGCAAAGATTTCCATC
AGACTCAGTTTCTGATTCAGGAGTGTGCGTTGCTGATTACAAAGCCAAATTTTATCTCGACGCTGTCCTA
TGCCATTGATAATCCATTGCACTATCAGAAGAGTTTAAAGCCTGCACCCCACTTATTTGCCCAGCTGAGT
AAAGTGCTCAAATTAAGCAAAGTACAAGAGGTAATTTTTGGCCTTGCCCTGTTGAATTCTTCCAGCTCAG
ATCTTAGAGGTTTCGCTGCCCAGTTTATCAAACAGAAGCTTCCAGATCTTCTGCGTTCTTACATTGACGC
AGACGTCAGTGGAAATCAAGAAGGTGGCTTCCAAGATATAGCAATAGAGGTCCTACACCTCCTCCTCTCC
CATCTCCTCTTTGGGCAGAAGGGAGCCTTTGGAGTTGGACAAGAACAGATAGACGCTTTTCTTAAGACGC
TGCGCAGAGATTTTCCCCAAGAACGCTGTCCCGTGGTGCTCGCACCACTTTTATACCCTGAAAAACGGGA
CATTCTAATGGACAGGATCCTGCCTGATTCCGGAGGGGTAGCTAAAACCATGATGGAGAGCTCTTTGGCT
GATTTCATGCAAGAAGTAGGCTATGGCTTTTGTGCAAGTATTGAAGAATGTCGCAATATAATCGTGCAGT
TTGGTGTTCGGGAGGTCACAGCTGCCCAGGTTGCAAGGGTTTTGGGAATGATGGCTCGAACTCATTCAGG
ATTAACAGATGGCATTCCATTACAGAGTATTTCTGCTCCGGGCAGTGGGATCTGGAGTGATGGGAAAGAT
AAAAGTGATGGAGCACAGGCACACACATGGAATGTAGAAGTCTTGATTGACGTTCTTAAAGAACTGAATC
CAAGTTTGAATTTCAAGGAAGTAACTTATGAACTGGACCATCCTGGATTTCAAATTCGTGACAGTAAAGG
ACTTCATAATGTGGTTTATGGCATTCAGAGGGGTTTGGGTATGGAAGTGTTCCCAGTAGACCTCATATAT
AGACCTTGGAAACATGCTGAAGGCCAGCTCTCCTTCATCCAGCACTCACTAATCAATCCAGAGATCTTCT
GTTTTGCTGACTATCCCTGTCATACTGTTGCCACTGATATTCTGAAAGCACCACCAGAGGATGACAATCG
AGAAATTGCCACATGGAAGAGCTTGGATTTGATTGAATCTCTGCTGAGGCTTGCAGAGGTTGGGCAGTAT
GAGCAAGTCAAACAGCTCTTCAGCTTCCCTATCAAACACTGTCCAGACATGCTGGTATTGGCCTTACTAC
AAATTAACACCTCTTGGCATACCTTGCGCCATGAACTTATCTCCACTCTGATGCCAATTTTCCTTGGAAA
CCATCCTAACTCAGCTATTATTTTGCACTATGCATGGCATGGGCAGGGACAGTCTCCCTCAATTCGCCAA
CTTATCATGCATGCAATGGCAGAATGGTACATGAGAGGGGAGCAGTATGATCAGGCCAAATTGTCTCGAA
TACTTGATGTGGCCCAGGACTTGAAGGCCTTGTCAATGCTGCTAAATGGTACTCCATTTGCCTTTGTTAT
TGACCTTGCTGCACTTGCTTCACGTCGTGAATACCTCAAACTTGATAAGTGGCTCACAGATAAAATTCGA
GAGCATGGGGAGCCTTTTATCCAGGCGTGTATGACTTTTTTAAAGAGACGGTGTCCTTCTATTTTGGGCG
GACTTGCCCCAGAAAAAGACCAGCCCAAAAGTGCTCAACTTCCTCCAGAAACTTTGGCGACAATGTTGGC
CTGTCTGCAAGCTTGTGCAGGGAGTGTTTCTCAGGAGCTATCAGAAACTATCCTCACCATGGTAGCCAAT
TGCAGTAATGTTATGAATAAGGCCAGACAACCACCACCTGGAGTTATGCCAAAAGGACGTCCTCCTAGTG
CTAGCAGCTTAGATGCCATTTCTCCTGTTCAGATTGACCCTCTTGCTGGAATGACATCTCTTAGTATAGG
TGGTTCAGCTGCCCCTCACACCCAGAGTATGCAGGGTTTTCCTCCAAATTTGGGTTCTGCATTCAGTACC
CCTCAGTCACCAGCAAAAGCATTTCCACCCCTTTCAACCCCCAATCAGACCACTGCATTCAGTGGTATTG
GAGGACTTTCATCACAGCTTCCAGTAGGTGGTCTTGGCACAGGCAGCCTGACTGGTATAGGAACTGGTGC
TCTTGGACTCCCTGCAGTGAATAACGACCCTTTTGTACAGAGGAAACTGGGCACCTCTGGACTGAATCAG
CCTACATTCCAGCAGAGTAAGATGAAACCTTCGGACTTGTCTCAGGTGTGGCCAGAGGCAAACCAGCACT
TTAGTAAAGAGATAGATGATGAAGCAAACAGCTATTTCCAGCGAATATATAATCATCCACCACATCCAAC
CATGTCTGTTGATGAGGTATTAGAAATGCTGCAGAGATTTAAAGACTCTACTATAAAGAGGGAACGAGAA
GTATTTAACTGTATGCTAAGGAACTTGTTTGAAGAATATCGTTTTTTTCCCCAGTATCCTGATAAAGAGT
TACATATAACAGCCTGCCTATTTGGTGGTATAATTGAGAAAGGACTGGTCACTTACATGGCACTAGGTCT
GGCTCTACGATATGTTCTTGAAGCCTTACGCAAGCCTTTTGGATCCAAAATGTATTATTTCGGGATTGCT
GCACTAGATAGATTTAAAAACAGATTGAAGGACTATCCCCAGTATTGTCAGCATTTGGCTTCTATCAGTC
ACTTTATGCAATTTCCACATCATTTACAGGAGTATATTGAGTATGGACAGCAGTCTAGAGATCCTCCTGT
GAAAATGCAAGGCTCTATCACAACCCCTGGAAGTATTGCACTGGCTCAGGCCCAGGCTCAGGCCCAGGTT
CCAGCAAAAGCTCCTCTTGCTGGTCAAGTTAGCACTATGGTAACCACCTCAACAACTACCACTGTTGCTA
AAACGGTTACGGTCACCAGGCCAACTGGAGTCAGCTTTAAGAAAGATGTGCCACCTTCTATTAATACTAC
AAATATAGATACGTTGCTTGTGGCCACAGATCAAACTGAGAGAATTGTGGAGCCCCCAGAAAATATCCAG
GAGAAAATTGCTTTTATTTTCAATAATCTCTCACAGTCAAATATGACACAAAAGGTTGAAGAGCTAAAGG
AAACGGTGAAAGAAGAATTTATGCCTTGGGTTTCACAGTATCTGGTTATGAAGAGAGTCAGTATTGAGCC
AAACTTTCATAGCCTGTATTCAAACTTCCTTGACACGCTGAAGAATCCTGAATTTAACAAGATGGTTCTG
AATGAGACCTACAGAAACATTAAAGTGCTCCTGACCTCTGATAAAGCTGCAGCCAATTTCTCAGATCGTT
CTTTGCTGAAGAACTTGGGACATTGGCTAGGAATGATCACATTAGCTAAAAACAAACCCATCTTACACAC
TGACTTGGATGTGAAATCATTGCTGCTAGAGGCTTATGTTAAAGGACAACAAGAATTGCTCTATGTAGTG
CCCTTTGTTGCCAAAGTCTTAGAATCTAGCATTCGTAGTGTGGTTTTTAGGCCACCAAACCCTTGGACAA
TGGCAATTATGAATGTATTAGCTGAGCTACATCAGGAGCATGACTTAAAGTTAAACTTGAAGTTTGAAAT
CGAGGTTCTCTGCAAGAACCTTGCATTAGACATCAATGAGCTAAAACCTGGAAACCTCCTAAAGGATAAA
GATCGCCTGAAGAATTTAGATGAGCAACTCTCTGCTCCAAAGAAAGATGTCAAGCAGCCAGAAGAACTCC
CTCCCATCACAACCACAACAACTTCTACTACACCAGCTACCAACACCACTTGTACAGCCACGGTTCCACC
ACAGCCACAGTACAGCTACCACGACATCAATGTCTATTCCCTTGCGGGCTTGGCACCACACATTACTCTA
AATCCAACAATTCCCTTGTTTCAGGCCCATCCACAGTTGAAGCAGTGTGTGCGTCAGGCAATTGAACGGG
CTGTCCAGGAGCTGGTCCATCCTGTGGTGGATCGATCAATTAAGATTGCCATGACTACTTGTGAGCAAAT
AGTCAGGAAGGATTTTGCCCTGGATTCGGAGGAATCTCGAATGCGAATAGCAGCTCATCACATGATGCGT
AACTTGACAGCTGGAATGGCTATGATTACATGCAGGGAACCTTTGCTCATGAGCATATCTACCAACTTAA
AAAACAGTTTTGCCTCAGCCCTTCGTACTGCTTCCCCACAACAAAGAGAAATGATGGATCAGGCAGCTGC
TCAATTAGCTCAGGACAATTGTGAGTTGGCTTGCTGTTTTATTCAGAAGACTGCAGTAGAAAAAGCAGGC
CCTGAGATGGACAAGAGATTAGCAACTGAATTTGAGCTGAGAAAACATGCTAGGCAAGAAGGACGCAGAT
ACTGTGATCCTGTTGTTTTAACATATCAAGCTGAACGGATGCCAGAGCAAATCAGGCTGAAAGTTGGTGG
TGTGGACCCAAAGCAGTTGGCTGTTTACGAAGAGTTTGCACGCAATGTTCCTGGCTTCTTACCTACAAAT
GACTTAAGTCAGCCCACGGGATTTTTAGCCCAGCCCATGAAGCAAGCTTGGGCAACAGATGATGTAGCTC
AGATTTATGATAAGTGTATTACAGAACTGGAGCAACATCTACATGCCATCCCACCAACTTTGGCCATGAA
CCCTCAAGCTCAGGCTCTTCGAAGTCTCTTGGAGGTTGTAGTTTTATCTCGAAACTCTCGGGATGCCATA
GCTGCTCTTGGATTGCTCCAAAAGGCTGTAGAGGGCTTACTAGATGCCACAAGTGGTGCTGATGCTGACC
TTCTGCTGCGCTACAGGGAATGCCACCTCTTGGTCCTAAAAGCTCTGCAGGATGGCCGGGCATATGGGTC
TCCATGGTGCAACAAACAGATCACAAGGTGCCTAATTGAATGTCGAGATGAATATAAATATAATGTGGAG
GCTGTGGAGCTGCTAATTCGCAATCATTTGGTTAATATGCAGCAGTATGATCTTCACCTAGCGCAGTCAA
TGGAGAATGGCTTAAACTACATGGCTGTGGCATTTGCTATGCAGTTAGTAAAAATCCTGCTGGTGGATGA
AAGGAGTGTTGCTCATGTTACTGAGGCAGATCTGTTCCACACCATTGAAACCCTCATGAGGATTAATGCT
CATTCCAGAGGCAATGCTCCAGAAGGATTGCCCCAGCTGATGGAAGTAGTGCGATCCAACTATGAAGCAA
TGATTGATCGTGCTCATGGAGGCCCAAACTTTATGATGCATTCTGGGATCTCTCAAGCCTCAGAGTATGA
TGACCCTCCAGGCCTGAGGGAGAAGGCAGAGTATCTTCTGAGGGAATGGGTGAATCTCTACCATTCAGCA
GCAGCTGGCCGCGACAGTACCAAAGCTTTCTCTGCATTTGTTGGACAGATGCACCAGCAAGGAATACTGA
AGACCGATGATCTCATAACAAGGTTCTTTCGTCTGTGTACTGAAATGTGTGTTGAAATCAGTTACCGTGC
TCAGGCTGAGCAGCAGCACAATCCTGCTGCCAATCCCACCATGATCCGAGCCAAGTGCTATCACAACCTG
GATGCCTTTGTTCGACTCATTGCACTGCTCGTGAAACACTCAGGGGAGGCCACCAACACTGTCACAAAGA
TTAATCTGCTGAACAAGGTCCTTGGTATAGTAGTGGGAGTTCTCCTTCAGGATCATGATGTTCGTCAGAG
TGAATTTCAGCAACTTCCCTACCATCGAATTTTTATCATGCTTCTCTTGGAACTCAATGCACCTGAGCAT
GTGTTGGAAACCATTAATTTCCAGACACTTACAGCTTTCTGCAATACATTCCACATCTTGAGGCCTACCA
AAGCTCCTGGCTTTGTATATGCCTGGCTTGAACTGATTTCCCATCGGATATTTATTGCAAGAATGCTGGC
ACATACGCCACAGCAGAAGGGGTGGCCTATGTATGCACAGCTACTGATTGATTTATTCAAATATTTAGCG
CCTTTCCTTAGAAATGTGGAACTCACCAAACCTATGCAAATCCTCTACAAGGGCACTTTAAGAGTGCTGC
TGGTTCTTTTGCATGATTTCCCAGAGTTCCTTTGTGATTACCATTATGGGTTCTGTGATGTGATCCCACC
TAATTGTATCCAGTTAAGAAATTTGATCCTGAGTGCCTTTCCAAGAAACATGAGGCTCCCCGACCCATTC
ACTCCTAATCTAAAGGTGGACATGTTGAGTGAAATTAACATTGCTCCCCGGATTCTCACCAATTTCACTG
GAGTAATGCCACCTCAGTTCAAAAAGGATTTGGATTCCTATCTTAAAACTCGATCACCAGTCACTTTCCT
GTCTGATCTGCGCAGCAACCTACAGGTATCCAATGAACCTGGGAATCGCTACAACCTCCAGCTCATCAAT
GCACTGGTGCTCTATGTCGGGACTCAGGCCATTGCGCACATCCACAACAAGGGCAGCACACCTTCAATGA
GCACCATCACTCACTCAGCACACATGGATATCTTCCAGAATTTGGCTGTGGACTTGGACACTGAGGGTCG
CTATCTCTTTTTGAATGCAATTGCAAATCAGCTCCGGTACCCAAATAGCCACACTCACTACTTCAGTTGC
ACCATGCTGTACCTTTTTGCAGAGGCCAATACGGAAGCCATCCAAGAACAGATCACAAGAGTTCTCTTGG
AACGGTTGATTGTAAATAGGCCACATCCTTGGGGTCTTCTTATTACCTTCATTGAGCTGATTAAAAACCC
AGCGTTTAAGTTCTGGAACCATGAATTTGTACACTGTGCCCCAGAAATCGAAAAGTTATTCCAGTCGGTC
GCACAGTGCTGCATGGGACAGAAGCAGGCCCAGCAAGTAATGGAAGGGACAGGTGCCAGTTAGCCGCGGG
CCCGGGATCCACCGGATCTAGATAACTGATCATAATCAGCCATACCACATTTGTAGAGGTTTTACTTGCT
TTAAAAAACCTCCCACACCTCCCCCTGAACCTGAAACATAAAATGAATGCAATTGTTGTTGTTAACTTGT
TTATTGCAGCTTATAATGGTTACAAATAAAGCAATAGCATCACAAATTTCACAAATAAAGCATTTTTTTC
ACTGCATTCTAGTTGTGGTTTGTCCAAACTCATCAATGTATCTTAACGCGTAAATTGTAAGCGTTAATAT
TTTGTTAAAATTCGCGTTAAATTTTTGTTAAATCAGCTCATTTTTTAACCAATAGGCCGAAATCGGCAAA
ATCCCTTATAAATCAAAAGAATAGACCGAGATAGGGT
[37 nt withheld, positions 8928-8964]
AAAGAACGTGGACTCCAACGTCAAAGG
[49 nt withheld, positions 8992-9040]
T
[91 nt withheld, positions 9042-9132]
G
[124 nt withheld, positions 9134-9257]
CAGGTGGCACTTTTCGGGGAAATGTGCGCGGAACCCCTATTTGTTTATTTTTCTAAATACATTCAAATAT
GTATCCGCTCATGAGACAATAACCCTGATAAATGCTTCAATAATATTGAAAAAGGAAGAGTCCTGAGGCG
GAAAGAACCAGCTGTGGAATGTGTGTCAGTTAGGGTGTGGAAAGTCCCCAGGCTCCCCAGCAGGCAGAAG
TATGCAAAGCATGCATCTCAATTAGTCAGCAACCAGGTGTGGAAAGTCCCCAGGCTCCCCAGCAGGCAGA
AGTATGCAAAGCATGCATCTCAATTAGTCAGCAACCATAGTCCCGCCCCTAACTCCGCCCATCCCGCCCC
TAACTCCGCCCAGTTCCGCCCATTCTCCGCCCCATGGCTGACTAATTTTTTTTATTTATGCAGAGGCCGA
GGCCGCCTCGGCCTCTGAGCTATTCCAGAAGTAGTGAGGAGGCTTTTTTGGAGGCCTAGGCTTTTGCAAA
GATCGATCAAGAGACAGGATGAGGATCGTTTCGCATGATTGAACAAGATGGATTGCACGCAGGTTCTCCG
GCCGCTTGGGTGGAGAGGCTATTCGGCTATGACTGGGCACAACAGACAATCGGCTGCTCTGATGCCGCCG
TGTTCCGGCTGTCAGCGCAGGGGCGCCCGGTTCTTTTTGTCAAGACCGACCTGTCCGGTGCCCTGAATGA
ACTGCAAGACGAGGCAGCGCGGCTATCGTGGCTGGCCACGACGGGCGTTCCTTGCGCAGCTGTGCTCGAC
GTTGTCACTGAAGCGGGAAGGGACTGGCTGCTATTGGGCGAAGTGCCGGGGCAGGATCTCCTGTCATCTC
ACCTTGCTCCTGCCGAGAAAGTATCCATCATGGCTGATGCAATGCGGCGGCTGCATACGCTTGATCCGGC
TACCTGCCCATTCGACCACCAAGCGAAACATCGCATCGAGCGAGCACGTACTCGGATGGAAGCCGGTCTT
GTCGATCAGGATGATCTGGACGAAGAGCATCAGGGGCTCGCGCCAGCCGAACTGTTCGCCAGGCTCAAGG
CGAGCATGCCCGACGGCGAGGATCTCGTCGTGACCCATGGCGATGCCTGCTTGCCGAATATCATGGTGGA
AAATGGCCGCTTTTCTGGATTCATCGACTGTGGCCGGCTGGGTGTGGCGGACCGCTATCAGGACATAGCG
TTGGCTACCCGTGATATTGCTGAAGAGCTTGGCGGCGAATGGGCTGACCGCTTCCTCGTGCTTTACGGTA
TCGCCGCTCCCGATTCGCAGCGCATCGCCTTCTATCGCCTTCTTGACGAGTTCTTCTGAGCGGGACTCTG
GGGTTCGAAATGACCGACCAAGCGACGCCCAACCTGCCATCACGAGATTTCGATTCCACCGCCGCCTTCT
ATGAAAGGTTGGGCTTCGGAATCGTTTTCCGGGACGCCGGCTGGATGATCCTCCAGCGCGGGGATCTCAT
GCTGGAGTTCTTCGCCCACCCTAGGGGGAGGCTAACTGAAACACGGAAGGAGACAATACCGGAAGGAACC
CGCGCTATGACGGCAATAAAAAGACAGAATAAAACGCACGGTGTTGGGTCGTTTGTTCATAAACGCGGGG
TTCGGTCCCAGGGCTGGCACTCTGTCGATACCCCACCGAGACCCCATTGGGGCCAATACGCCCGCGTTTC
TTCCTTTTCCCCACCCCACCCCCCAAGTTCGGGTGAAGGCCCAGGGCTCGCAGCCAACGTCGGGGCGGCA
GGCCCTGCCATAGCCTCAGGTTACTCATATATACTTTAGATTGATTTAAAACTTCATTTTTAATTTAAAA
GGATCTAGGTGAAGATCCTTTTTGATAATCTCATGACCAAAATCCCTTAACGTGAGTTTTCGTTCCACTG
AGCGTCAGACCCCGTAGAAAAGATCAAAGGATCTTCTTGAGATCCTTTTTTTCTGCGCGTAATCTGCTGC
TTGCAAACAAAAAAACCACCGCTACCAGCGGTGGTTTGTTTGCCGGATCAAGAGCTACCAACTCTTTTTC
CGAAGGTAACTGGCTTCAGCAGAGCGCAGATACCAAATACTGTCCTTCTAGTGTAGCCGTAGTTAGGCCA
CCACTTCAAGAACTCTGTAGCACCGCCTACATACCTCGCTCTGCTAATCCTGTTACCAGTGGCTGCTGCC
AGTGGCGATAAGTCGTGTCTTACCGGGTTGGACTCAAGACGATAGTTACCGGATAAGGCGCAGCGGTCGG
GCTGAACGGGGGGTTCGTGCACACAGCCCAGCTTGGAGCGAACGACCTACACCGAACTGAGATACCTACA
GCGTGAGCTATGAGAAAGCGCCACGCTTCCCGAAGGGAGAAAGGCGGACAGGTATCCGGTAAGCGGCAGG
GTCGGAACAGGAGAGCGCACGAGGGAGCTTCCAGGGGGAAACGCCTGGTATCTTTATAGTCCTGTCGGGT
TTCGCCACCTCTGACTTGAGCGTCGATTTTTGTGATGCTCGTCAGGGGGGCGGAGCCTATGGAAAAACGC
CAGCAACGCGGCCTTTTTACGGTTCCTGGCCTTTTGCTGGCCTTTTGCTCACATGTTCTTTCCTGCGTTA
TCCCCTGATTCTGTGGATAACCGTATTACCGCCATGCAT
